Addgene plasmid #171127: pDB4695
Purpose: A plasmid containing the codon-optimized OsTIR1-F74A, which is under the control of adh1 promoter. It served as one of the F-box protein expression plasmids in AID system.
Depositing lab: Li-Lin Du. Publication: An improved auxin-inducible degron system for fission yeast. Zhang XR, Zhao L, Suo F, Gao Y, Wu Q, Qi X, Du LL. G3 (Bethesda). 2022 Jan 4;12(1):jkab393. doi: 10.1093/g3journal/jkab393. PubMed 34849776.
Backbone
  Vector backbone: pDB4697
  Vector type: Other
Growth in bacteria
  Bacterial resistance: Ampicillin and Kanamycin, 100 & 50 μg/mL
  Growth temperature: 37°C
  Growth strain: DH5alpha
  Copy number: High Copy
Gene/Insert
  Gene/Insert name: OsTIR1-F74A
  Species: Other
  Mutation: non applicable
  Cloning method: Unknown
Terms and licenses: Academic/Nonprofit Terms; Industry Terms: Not Available to Industry
Depositor comments: Please visit https://www.biorxiv.org/content/10.1101/2021.07.19.452993v1 for bioRxiv preprint.
How to cite: pDB4695 was a gift from Li-Lin Du (Addgene plasmid # 171127 ; http://n2t.net/addgene:171127 ; RRID:Addgene_171127)
