[The description below was written by a language model from this plasmid's Addgene catalogue record and pLannotate feature annotations shown in this document.]
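Description:
pDB4695 is a 9.2 kb fission yeast expression plasmid, built on the pDB4697 backbone, that supplies the F-box protein component of an auxin-inducible degron (AID) system for Schizosaccharomyces pombe. In E. coli it replicates from a high-copy ColE1/pUC-type origin and carries both a β-lactamase gene and a Tn5-derived neo/nptII gene, consistent with the recorded ampicillin and kanamycin selection. An f1 phage origin, a T7 promoter and remnants of a lacZα/lac promoter cloning region are left over from the parental cloning vector.

The payload is a codon-optimized OsTIR1 coding sequence bearing the F74A substitution, driven by the S. pombe adh1 promoter and followed by the S. cerevisiae ADH1 terminator. The automated annotation labels this roughly 1.7 kb open reading frame as Arabidopsis AFB2, which reflects homology among TIR1/AFB auxin receptors; the catalogue entry identifies it as OsTIR1-F74A. TIR1 assembles into an SCF ubiquitin ligase and, when bound to auxin, recruits degron-tagged proteins for ubiquitination and proteasomal degradation. F74 substitutions of this kind are generally used to enlarge the auxin-binding pocket so that the receptor responds to a modified auxin analogue, though the record does not name the ligand.

For yeast selection the plasmid carries the S. pombe ura4 marker immediately upstream of the expression cassette. No yeast replication origin is annotated, and S. pombe genomic sequence, including the tam14 gene, lies downstream of the cassette. This suggests chromosomal integration, although the record does not state the integration strategy or target locus. The plasmid is used to generate strains expressing the F-box protein for conditional depletion of degron-tagged proteins.
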