Features (pLannotate 1.2.2; 17 found; start..end, strand, type, name):
    204..792     -  rep_origin     ori: high-copy-number ColE1/pMB1/pBR322/pUC origin of replication
    963..1823    -  CDS            AmpR: β-lactamase; bla; confers resistance to ampicillin, carbenicillin, and related antibiotics
   1824..1840    -  promoter       AmpR promoter (fragment): bla
   1844..2635    -  CDS            neo: KKA2_KLEPN - Also known as kan, nptII. Experimental evidence at protein level: Swiss-Prot protein existence level 1. Resistance to kanamycin, neomycin, paromomycin, ribostamycin, butirosin and gentamicin B. From Klebsiella pneumoniae.
   2667..2966    -  CDS            tnpA (fragment): TN5P_ECOLX - Also known as tnp. Experimental evidence at protein level: Swiss-Prot protein existence level 1. Mediates transposition of transposon Tn5 by a 'cut and paste' mechanism. First, the monomeric transposase binds the 19 bp inverted DNA repeats flanking the transposon. Then, dimerization of the DNA- bound transposase creates a synaptic DNA complex. After nicking of the first DNA strand, excision of the transposon proceeds through a series of intermediates. The transposase then mediates the insertion of the transposon at a new site by strand transfer. The activity of the wild- type tran
   2979..3407    -  rep_origin     f1 ori (sequence partly withheld): f1 bacteriophage origin of replication; arrow indicates direction of (+) strand synthesis
   3411..3568    -  CDS            lacZα (fragment): LacZα fragment of β-galactosidase; lacZ fragment
   3571..3589    +  promoter       T7 promoter: promoter for bacteriophage T7 RNA polymerase
   4617..5411    +  CDS            S. pombe ura4: orotidine 5'-phosphate decarboxylase, required for uracil biosynthesis; Schizosaccharomyces pombe ura4
   5489..6230    +  promoter       adh1 promoter: promoter for the Schizosaccharomyces pombe adh1 gene encoding alcohol dehydrogenase
   6245..7969    +  CDS            AFB2: AFB2_ARATH - Also known as LRF2. Experimental evidence at protein level: Swiss-Prot protein existence level 1. Component of SCF(ASK-cullin-F-box) E3 ubiquitin ligase complexes, which may mediate the ubiquitination and subsequent proteasomal degradation of target proteins. Confers sensitivity to the virulent bacterial pathogen P.syringae (By similarity). Auxin receptor that mediates Aux/IAA proteins proteasomal degradation and auxin- regulated transcription. Involved in embryogenesis regulation by auxin. From Arabidopsis thaliana (Mouse-ear cress).
   7999..8186    +  terminator     ADH1 terminator: S. cerevisiae ADH1; transcription terminator for the S. cerevisiae alcohol dehydrogenase 1 (ADH1) gene
   8674..8943    -  CDS            tam14: TAM14_SCHPO - Experimental evidence at transcript level: Swiss-Prot protein existence level 2. May interact with target proteins during translocation into the lumen of the endoplasmic reticulum. May protect unfolded target proteins against degradation and facilitate correct glycosylation (By similarity). From Schizosaccharomyces pombe (strain 972 / ATCC 24843) (Fission yeast).
   9073..9089    -  protein_bind   lac operator: The lac repressor binds to the lac operator to inhibit transcription in E. coli. This inhibition can be relieved by adding lactose or isopropyl-β-D-thiogalactopyranoside (IPTG). lac repressor encoded by lacI
   9097..9127    -  promoter       lac promoter: promoter for the E. coli lac operon
   9142..9163    -  protein_bind   CAP binding site: CAP binding activates transcription in the presence of cAMP. E. coli catabolite activator protein
   9176..21      -  CDS            lacI (fragment) (across the origin): lac repressor; lacI; The lac repressor binds to the lac operator to inhibit transcription in E. coli. This inhibition can be relieved by adding lactose or isopropyl-β-D-thiogalactopyranoside (IPTG).
>Addgene plasmid #171127 | pDB4695 | addgene full sequence | sequence record 341099 | Addgene NGS Result
GGCGGTTTGCGTATTGGGCGCTCTTCCGCTTCCTCGCTCACTGACTCGCTGCGCTCGGTCGTTCGGCTGC
GGCGAGCGGTATCAGCTCACTCAAAGGCGGTAATACGGTTATCCACAGAATCAGGGGATAACGCAGGAAA
GAACATGTGAGCAAAAGGCCAGCAAAAGGCCAGGAACCGTAAAAAGGCCGCGTTGCTGGCGTTTTTCCAT
AGGCTCCGCCCCCCTGACGAGCATCACAAAAATCGACGCTCAAGTCAGAGGTGGCGAAACCCGACAGGAC
TATAAAGATACCAGGCGTTTCCCCCTGGAAGCTCCCTCGTGCGCTCTCCTGTTCCGACCCTGCCGCTTAC
CGGATACCTGTCCGCCTTTCTCCCTTCGGGAAGCGTGGCGCTTTCTCATAGCTCACGCTGTAGGTATCTC
AGTTCGGTGTAGGTCGTTCGCTCCAAGCTGGGCTGTGTGCACGAACCCCCCGTTCAGCCCGACCGCTGCG
CCTTATCCGGTAACTATCGTCTTGAGTCCAACCCGGTAAGACACGACTTATCGCCACTGGCAGCAGCCAC
TGGTAACAGGATTAGCAGAGCGAGGTATGTAGGCGGTGCTACAGAGTTCTTGAAGTGGTGGCCTAACTAC
GGCTACACTAGAAGAACAGTATTTGGTATCTGCGCTCTGCTGAAGCCAGTTACCTTCGGAAAAAGAGTTG
GTAGCTCTTGATCCGGCAAACAAACCACCGCTGGTAGCGGTGGTTTTTTTGTTTGCAAGCAGCAGATTAC
GCGCAGAAAAAAAGGATCTCAAGAAGATCCTTTGATCTTTTCTACGGGGTCTGACGCTCAGTGGAACGAA
AACTCACGTTAAGGGATTTTGGTCATGAGATTATCAAAAAGGATCTTCACCTAGATCCTTTTAAATTAAA
AATGAAGTTTTAAATCAATCTAAAGTATATATGAGTAAACTTGGTCTGACAGTTACCAATGCTTAATCAG
TGAGGCACCTATCTCAGCGATCTGTCTATTTCGTTCATCCATAGTTGCCTGACTCCCCGTCGTGTAGATA
ACTACGATACGGGAGGGCTTACCATCTGGCCCCAGTGCTGCAATGATACCGCGAGACCCACGCTCACCGG
CTCCAGATTTATCAGCAATAAACCAGCCAGCCGGAAGGGCCGAGCGCAGAAGTGGTCCTGCAACTTTATC
CGCCTCCATCCAGTCTATTAATTGTTGCCGGGAAGCTAGAGTAAGTAGTTCGCCAGTTAATAGTTTGCGC
AACGTTGTTGCCATTGCTACAGGCATCGTGGTGTCACGCTCGTCGTTTGGTATGGCTTCATTCAGCTCCG
GTTCCCAACGATCAAGGCGAGTTACATGATCCCCCATGTTGTGCAAAAAAGCGGTTAGCTCCTTCGGTCC
TCCGATCGTTGTCAGAAGTAAGTTGGCCGCAGTGTTATCACTCATGGTTATGGCAGCACTGCATAATTCT
CTTACTGTCATGCCATCCGTAAGATGCTTTTCTGTGACTGGTGAGTACTCAACCAAGTCATTCTGAGAAT
AGTGTATGCGGCGACCGAGTTGCTCTTGCCCGGCGTCAATACGGGATAATACCGCGCCACATAGCAGAAC
TTTAAAAGTGCTCATCATTGGAAAACGTTCTTCGGGGCGAAAACTCTCAAGGATCTTACCGCTGTTGAGA
TCCAGTTCGATGTAACCCACTCGTGCACCCAACTGATCTTCAGCATCTTTTACTTTCACCAGCGTTTCTG
GGTGAGCAAAAACAGGAAGGCAAAATGCCGCAAAAAAGGGAATAAGGGCGACACGGAAATGTTGAATACT
CATACTCTTCCTTTTTCAATTCAGAAGAACTCGTCAAGAAGGCGATAGAAGGCGATGCGCTGCGAATCGG
GAGCGGCGATACCGTAAAGCACGAGGAAGCGGTCAGCCCATTCGCCGCCAAGCTCTTCAGCAATATCACG
GGTAGCCAACGCTATGTCCTGATAGCGGTCCGCCACACCCAGCCGGCCACAGTCGATGAATCCAGAAAAG
CGGCCATTTTCCACCATGATATTCGGCAAGCAGGCATCGCCATGGGTCACGACGAGATCCTCGCCGTCGG
GCATGCGCGCCTTGAGCCTGGCGAACAGTTCGGCTGGCGCGAGCCCCTGATGCTCTTCGTCCAGATCATC
CTGATCGACAAGACCGGCTTCCATCCGAGTACGTGCTCGCTCGATGCGATGTTTCGCTTGGTGGTCGAAT
GGGCAGGTAGCCGGATCAAGCGTATGCAGCCGCCGCATTGCATCAGCCATGATGGATACTTTCTCGGCAG
GAGCAAGGTGGGATGACAGGAGATCCTGCCCCGGCACTTCGCCCAATAGCAGCCAGTCCCTTCCCGCTTC
AGTGACAACGTCGAGCACAGCTGCGCAAGGAACGCCCGTCGTGGCCAGCCACGATAGCCGCGCTGCCTCG
TCCTGCAGTTCATTCAGGGCACCGGACAGGTCGGTCTTGACAAAAAGAACCGGGCGCCCCTGCGCTGACA
GCCGGAACACGGCGGCATCAGAGCAGCCGATTGTCTGTTGTGCCCAGTCATAGCCGAATAGCCTCTCCAC
CCAAGCGGCCGGAGAACCTGCGTGCAATCCATCTTGTTCAATCATGCGAAACGATCCTCATCCTGTCTCT
TGATCAGATCTTGATCCCCTGCGCCATCAGATCCTTGGCGGCAAGAAAGCCATCCAGTTTACTTTGCAGG
GCTTCCCAACCTTACCAGAGGGCGCCCCAGCTGGCAATTCCGGTTCGCTTGCTGTCCATAAAACCGCCCA
GTCTAGCTATCGCCATGTAAGCCCACTGCAAGCTACCTGCTTTCTCTTTGCGCTTGCGTTTTCCCTTGTC
CAGATAGCCCAGTAGCTGACATTCATCCGGGGTCAGCACCGTTTCTGCGGACTGGCTTTCTACGTGTTCC
GCTTCCTTTAGCAGCCCTTGCGCCCTGAATTTTGTTAAAATTCGCGTTAAATTTTTGTTAAATCAGCTCA
TTTTTTAACCAATAGGCCGAAATCGGCAAAATCCCTTATAAATCAAAAGAATAGACCGAGATAGGGT
[37 nt withheld, positions 3078-3114]
AAAGAACGTGGACTCCAACGTCAAAGG
[49 nt withheld, positions 3142-3190]
T
[91 nt withheld, positions 3192-3282]
G
[124 nt withheld, positions 3284-3407]
CCATTCGCCATTCAGGCTGCGCAACTGTTGGGAAGGGCGATCGGTGCGGGCCTCTTCGCTATTACGCCAG
CTGGCGAAAGGGGGATGTGCTGCAAGGCGATTAAGTTGGGTAACGCCAGGGTTTTCCCAGTCACGACGTT
GTAAAACGACGGCCAGTGAATTGTAATACGACTCACTATAGGGCGAATTGGGCCCTCTAGATGCATGCTC
GAGCGGCCGCCAGTGTGATGGATATCTGCAGAATTGCCCTTGCGGCCGCGTGAGTGTCATTATTGAGGAA
TGCCATGTCAGATTTGACACAACTCAGAACTTATTAACTTTTTATGATTGGAACTTTTGTTTTGCCCAAG
GAATTTTTAATGGAAGAAGTTGTTTTATAAATGATATTGAATTTATATCCACTCTTTTTAGCGCATTTGC
ATCTCTACTTTAGGTTCTTCTTTGACTAGATTCTAGGATGCGTATTGGATATACTGGTCTTTGAATCATT
GTCGAAAAAAAAATTCATGGTTGTACCCATGAGCAAACTGCTTTTGTGGTTATCCATGTGCTTCTTTTGT
TCAGCATCTATCTTCTTAATCGCATGGAAGATTTGATTTAAACCAAAAGAAATATTGTTAAACTTTGACA
GAAGCTTTAAATTTTGATTCCATACATTAAATGGATAAAACTCCTGAAGCTTAGCTACAAATCCCACTGG
CTATATGTATGCATTTGTGTTAAAAAAGTTTGTATAGATTATTTACTCTACTCAGCATTCTTTCTCTAAA
TAGGAATTTGTTACTTAATGGAGAAAAAAATGTTTCGATTTACCTAGTGTATTTGTTTGTATACTCACGT
TTAATTTCAAACATCCATTCTATCTTGTGTAATTTTTGGCATGGTGAAAAAGATAATCAGCCTTATAATC
TTTACAAAAGTAAGAAATTCTGTAAATAAGCCTTAATGCCCTTGCTTTAAATTAAAATGGTTCTTTTTCA
TGATAATGTTTGCACTTTGTGAATATATTTTAGATAGTTCTGTGAGGTATAATTAAGATGTTTTAGAGAC
TTATACAATTTTGTCTTTATAAATTCTTAATTGATTTTACCATCCCAGTTTAACTATGCTTCGTCGGCAT
CTCTGCACATGTCGTGTTTTCTTACCGTATTGTCCTACCAAGAACCTCTTTTTTGCTCGGATCGAAATTA
AAGGTTTAAAAGCAAAGTTATGGATGCTAGAGTATTTCAAAGCTATTCAGCTAGAGCTGAGGGGATGAAA
AATCCCATTGCCAAGGAATTGTTGGCTTTGATGGAAGAAAAGCAAAGCAACTTGTCAGTCGCGGTCGATT
TGACGAAGAAATCCGAAATCTTAGAATTGGTAGATAAAATTGGACCCTATGTCTGTGTTATCAAGACACA
TATTGACGTTGTCGAGGATTTCGACCAGGATATGGTAGAAAAACTGGTGGCCTTAGGTAAAAAGCATCGT
TTTCTTATCTTTGAGGATCGCAAATTCGCAGACATTGGAAATACCGTCAAGCTACAATATGCATCTGGTG
TGTACAAAATTGCTTCTTGGGCTCATATCACAAATTGCCATACAGTGCCAGGCGAGGGTATTATACAAGG
CCTCAAAGAAGTTGGTTTACCTTTGGGACGTGGTCTCTTGCTTTTGGCTGAAATGTCTTCCAAAGGCTCT
TTGGCTACTGGTTCCTACACAGAGAAAACCTTAGAATGGTTTGAGAAGCATACCGATTTTTGCTTTGGCT
TTATAGCTGGTCGTCAATTTCCTAACCTTCAAAGCGACTACATAACTATGTCCCCTGGTATCGGCTTGGA
TGTTAAAGGAGACGGGCTGGGACAGCAATATCGTACTCCTGAAGAAGTGATTGTAAACTGCGGTAGCGAT
ATCATCATTGTTGGTCGTGGAGTCTATGGAGCTGGTCGTAATCCTGTTGTCGAAGCCAAGAGATATAGAG
AAGCTGGTTGGAAGGCATATCAGCAAAGACTTTCTCAGCATTAAAAAAAGACTAATGTAAAATTTTTTTG
GTTGGTTATTGAAAAAGTCGATGCCTTGTTTGCGTTTGTTTTCCTAGGCATGCCCTACAACAACTAAGAA
AATGGCTATCATGCGGAAGCTGGTGAGAAGAACAGCATCGGGACAAGGGAAGGAAGAACAAAGACAAAGA
AAACAAAAGAAAGCAATTGAAAACAAAACAAAACAATTTTCATTCCTTCTCTTATCATTCCTTTTCTTTT
CTTTTCTCTCATTCAACGCACTCCATCGTATCCGTATTCCTCTTATTTTTTCTCTTTCTCTATATCCATT
TCTTTCTCTCTAGGTGTGTCCTCTCTCTCTCTTCAATTTCTCTACTCCGCATTCCAACGCATCCTTCCCC
CAACCTCCCATTTCCTCCTTACGGCCCGATAGCGATCGTCTTTCCCTCGCTATCACTCGCTACCGGCCCC
TCCTCTGCACCGTAACCTCCTACGTATTTACCATATCATAAAGTTTTTTCCGACGCTTATCGCTGACCCC
CTGTCGCCCTCCTATTGGCTTCCGGATTATCTTCTTGTCCATAAGGTGATCCATGCTTCCTGAAGATTCC
CGAAATGTGTCCACTTTGGCGGGGAATCATTCCATCCACTTCTTTCTCTCTCGCTTTCCTCATTCGGCGC
TCCCCTTCCGCGTCTCATTGGTCTTCCGCTCCGTTTTTGCTTTGCCGATGTTACTTGGGGAGAGGTGCGA
TAATCCTTTCGCAAAAACTCGGTTTGACGCCTCCCATGGTATAAATAGTGGGTGGTGGACAGGTGCCTTC
GCTTTTCTTTAAGCAAGAGAATTCCGCTAGCGGATCCATGACTTATTTCCCTGAGGAAGTTGTCGAACAT
ATTTTTAGCTTTTTACCTGCTCAACGTGATCGTAACACTGTTTCACTAGTTTGTAAAGTTTGGTATGAGA
TTGAGCGCTTGTCCCGTCGGGGTGTTTTCGTAGGTAACTGTTACGCAGTTCGTGCTGGTCGTGTTGCCGC
TCGCTTTCCAAATGTTCGAGCACTTACAGTCAAGGGAAAGCCTCATGCTGCTGATTTCAATTTGGTCCCT
CCCGATTGGGGTGGCTATGCCGGACCATGGATTGAAGCTGCAGCGCGGGGTTGTCATGGTCTCGAGGAAT
TACGTATGAAGCGTATGGTTGTATCCGATGAGTCGCTAGAACTATTGGCTCGTTCTTTCCCCAGATTCCG
TGCCCTCGTACTCATTAGCTGTGAAGGTTTCTCTACTGATGGTTTAGCGGCTGTCGCATCTCATTGTAAG
TTGCTCCGAGAGCTTGATTTACAGGAAAACGAGGTTGAAGATCGTGGTCCTCGTTGGCTTTCTTGCTTCC
CGGATTCTTGTACTTCCTTAGTATCGTTAAACTTCGCTTGCATTAAGGGTGAAGTCAATGCTGGATCATT
GGAGCGTTTAGTCAGCCGATCCCCCAATCTCAGAAGTCTCCGATTAAACCGTTCTGTCTCTGTTGATACT
TTGGCTAAGATTTTATTGCGTACACCAAATCTTGAGGACTTGGGTACTGGCAACTTGACAGATGATTTTC
AAACTGAGTCTTACTTTAAGTTAACGTCCGCTTTAGAAAAGTGTAAAATGCTTAGATCCTTGTCTGGTTT
TTGGGATGCTTCTCCTGTTTGCCTGTCATTCATTTATCCTCTTTGCGCCCAATTGACTGGTCTTAACCTT
AGCTACGCTCCTACTCTTGACGCTAGTGATCTTACCAAAATGATTAGCCGTTGTGTTAAGCTCCAACGTC
TTTGGGTTCTCGACTGTATTTCTGATAAGGGCCTACAAGTCGTGGCTTCCTCATGCAAGGATCTTCAAGA
ATTGCGCGTTTTTCCTTCTGACTTCTATGTCGCTGGTTACTCTGCCGTTACTGAAGAGGGACTAGTGGCT
GTTAGTTTAGGTTGCCCCAAACTCAACTCTCTCCTTTACTTCTGCCATCAAATGACCAACGCAGCTCTTG
TTACCGTTGCTAAAAACTGCCCTAATTTTACTCGTTTCCGCCTTTGTATACTAGAGCCTGGTAAGCCTGA
TGTAGTCACTTCTCAACCTTTGGATGAAGGATTCGGTGCTATTGTCCGTGAATGCAAAGGCTTACAACGC
TTATCTATTAGTGGTTTGCTCACCGATAAAGTCTTTATGTATATTGGTAAATACGCCAAGCAATTAGAGA
TGCTATCCATTGCTTTTGCAGGTGACTCCGACAAGGGCATGATGCATGTTATGAATGGCTGCAAAAATCT
CCGTAAATTGGAAATTCGTGATTCCCCTTTTGGTGATGCCGCACTTTTAGGCAATTTCGCCCGCTATGAA
ACTATGCGTAGCTTGTGGATGTCTTCCTGCAATGTCACCTTGAAAGGATGCCAAGTTTTGGCCTCCAAGA
TGCCTATGTTGAACGTTGAGGTCATTAACGAACGCGACGGTTCTAATGAAATGGAAGAGAACCACGGTGA
TTTGCCCAAGGTCGAAAAATTATATGTTTATCGTACCACTGCCGGTGCCCGTGACGATGCTCCCAACTTT
GTTAAAATTCTTTAAAGATCTGGCGCGCCACTTCTAAATAAGCGAATTTCTTATGATTTATGATTTTTAT
TATTAAATAAGTTATAAAAAAAATAAGTGTATACAAATTTTAAAGTGACTCTTAGGTTTTAAAACGAAAA
TTCTTATTCTTGAGTAACTCTTTCCTGTAGGTCAGGTTGCTTTCTCAGGTATAGTATGAGGTCGCTCTTA
TTGACCACACCTCTACCGGCAGATCCGCTAGGGATAACAGGGTAATATCTAGGCGTTTTATGTCAGAAGG
CATTTAGAATTAGTATACAAGTACTCTTTGGTAAAATTTTATGTAGCGACTAAAATATTAACTATTATAG
ATAAACACCTTGGGAATAAAAAGTAATTTGCTATAGTAATTTATTAAACATGCTCCTACAACATTACCAC
AATCTTTTCTCTTGGATTGACATTGAATAAGAAAAGAGTGAATTTTTTTAGACTTGTAATGATAACTATG
TACAAAGCCAATGAAAGATGTATGTAGATGAATGTAAAATACCATGTAGACAAACAAGATAAAACTTGGT
TATAAACATTGGTGTTGGAACAGAATAAATTAGATGTCAAAAAGTTTCGTCAATATCACAAGCTTTATTA
TTCAAAACTAGTATACTTTTTCTCGGAGTATAATACACAATATCGGTGCAAATAGGTTTTAAAATTGCTC
CAATCACATGTTCTTAAGAAAAAAACGTCAAAAGAAATCTAAGTATTCCCAAAATAATTCCTCCTGACAT
GAGAAGAATAAAAAACACTAAGATGCATTGTCAGTATGAAACACAAGCCAAAGTTGCTAACAATAGGATC
AATTCTTACTTACTGGCAATGTTACGAGGAATCTTGGTAGGAGGATGTTTGGCAACATAACGTTCTTTTG
AATTTGTTTTTACACGACGAGTAATGTTCTTCTGAAACTGTGTGTTTGCACGACGCTGAGAGGGAGTTTG
AACCGTCTAAAAGACATAGTTAGGATCCATGGCGGCCGCAAGGGCAATTCCAGCACACTGGCGGCCGTTA
CTAGTGGATCCGAGCTCGGTACCAAGCTTGGCGTAATCATGGTCATAGCTGTTTCCTGTGTGAAATTGTT
ATCCGCTCACAATTCCACACAACATACGAGCCGGAAGCATAAAGTGTAAAGCCTGGGGTGCCTAATGAGT
GAGCTAACTCACATTAATTGCGTTGCGCTCACTGCCCGCTTTCCAGTCGGGAAACCTGTCGTGCCAGCTG
CATTAATGAATCGGCCAACGCGCGGGGAGA
